Addgene plasmid #81670: pDONR223_NRAS_p.Q61H
Purpose: Gateway Donor vector containing NRAS, part of the Target Accelerator Plasmid Collection.
Depositing lab: Jesse Boehm & William Hahn & David Root. Depositing organization: Broad Institute. Publication: Systematic Functional Interrogation of Rare Cancer Variants Identifies Oncogenic Alleles. Kim E, Ilic N, Shrestha Y, Zou L, Kamburov A, Zhu C, Yang X, Lubonja R, Tran N, Nguyen C, Lawrence MS, Piccioni F, Bagul M, Doench JG, Chouinard CR, Wu X, Hogstrom L, Natoli T, Tamayo P, Horn H, Corsello SM, Lage K, Root DE, Subramanian A, Golub TR, Getz G, Boehm JS, Hahn WC. Cancer Discov. 2016 Jul;6(7):714-26. doi: 10.1158/2159-8290.CD-16-0160. Epub 2016 May 4. PubMed 27147599.
Backbone
  Vector backbone: pDONR223
  Backbone manufacturer: Invitrogen
  Backbone size w/o insert (bp): 2790
  Vector type: Gateway Entry vector
Growth in bacteria
  Bacterial resistance: Spectinomycin, 50 μg/mL
  Growth temperature: 37°C
  Growth strain: DH5alpha
  Copy number: High Copy
Gene/Insert
  Gene/Insert name: NRAS (alt name: NM_002524.4)
  Species: H. sapiens (human)
  Mutation: Q61H
  Entrez Gene: NRAS (a.k.a. ALPS4, CMNS, KRAS, N-ras, NCMS, NRAS1, NS6)
  Promoter: None
  Cloning method: Gateway Cloning
  Sequencing primers: 5′ M13pUC-fwd; 3′ M13-Rev
Terms and licenses: Academic/Nonprofit Terms; Industry Terms: Not Available to Industry
Depositor comments: Closed state: stop codon immediately follows insert
How to cite: pDONR223_NRAS_p.Q61H was a gift from Jesse Boehm & William Hahn & David Root (Addgene plasmid # 81670 ; http://n2t.net/addgene:81670 ; RRID:Addgene_81670)
