[The description below was written by a language model from this plasmid's Addgene catalogue record and pLannotate feature annotations shown in this document.]
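Description:
pDONR223_NRAS_p.Q61H is a Gateway entry clone built on the Invitrogen pDONR223 backbone and carrying the human NRAS open reading frame with the Q61H substitution, a change at the codon 61 hotspot of this small GTPase. It belongs to the Target Accelerator Plasmid Collection, a set of wild-type and cancer-associated variant ORFs assembled for systematic functional testing of alleles found in tumours. The sequenced plasmid is about 3.4 kb. It replicates in E. coli from a high-copy ColE1/pUC-type origin and is selected with spectinomycin through the aadA (SmR) aminoglycoside adenylyltransferase gene. A class 1 integron Pc promoter fragment and a short gentamicin-resistance gene remnant lie just upstream of aadA.

The NRAS coding sequence sits between two attL recombination sites, annotated by the automated tool as attL3 and an attL2 fragment. These sites allow the ORF to be moved by an LR Clonase reaction into any compatible Gateway destination vector. The clone is in the "closed" configuration, meaning a stop codon immediately follows the insert, so it will yield native or N-terminally tagged protein but not C-terminal fusions. No promoter drives the insert in this plasmid. rrnB T1 and T2 terminators upstream of the cassette insulate it from read-through transcription, while the T7 promoter downstream of the insert points back toward it on the opposite strand. Small lacI and lacZα fragments are backbone remnants with no functional role. The construct therefore serves as a sequence-verified shuttle for transferring the NRAS Q61H allele into expression vectors, for example in studies comparing oncogenic activity across variants.
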