Features (pLannotate 1.2.2; 12 found; start..end, strand, type, name):
     22..610     +  rep_origin     ori: high-copy-number ColE1/pMB1/pBR322/pUC origin of replication
    793..885     +  CDS            lacI (fragment): lac repressor; lacI; The lac repressor binds to the lac operator to inhibit transcription in E. coli. This inhibition can be relieved by adding lactose or isopropyl-β-D-thiogalactopyranoside (IPTG).
    940..967     -  terminator     rrnB T2 terminator: transcription terminator T2 from the E. coli rrnB gene
   1099..1142    +  terminator     rrnB T1 terminator: Escherichia coli rrnB; transcription terminator T1 from the E. coli rrnB gene
   1189..1225    -  CDS            lacZα (fragment): LacZα fragment of β-galactosidase; lacZ fragment
   1242..1337    +  protein_bind   attL3: mutant version of attL; recombination site for the Gateway® LR reaction LR Clonase™
   1343..1909    +  CDS            NRAS: RASN_HUMAN - Also known as HRAS1. Experimental evidence at protein level: Swiss-Prot protein existence level 1. Ras proteins bind GDP/GTP and possess intrinsic GTPase activity. From Homo sapiens (Human).
   1920..2013    -  protein_bind   attL2 (fragment): mutant version of attL; recombination site for the Gateway® LR reaction LR Clonase™
   2031..2049    -  promoter       T7 promoter: promoter for bacteriophage T7 RNA polymerase
   2239..2262    +  promoter       Pc promoter (fragment): intI1 (promoter lies within the coding sequence); class 1 integron promoter
   2438..2494    +  CDS            GmR (fragment): gentamycin acetyltransferase; aacC1; confers resistance to gentamycin
   2501..3292    +  CDS            SmR: aminoglycoside adenylyltransferase (Murphy, 1985); aadA; confers resistance to spectinomycin and streptomycin
>Addgene plasmid #81670 | pDONR223_NRAS_p.Q61H | addgene full sequence | sequence record 167455 | Addgene NGS Result
AGAAAAGATCAAAGGATCTTCTTGAGATCCTTTTTTTCTGCGCGTAATCTGCTGCTTGCAAACAAAAAAA
CCACCGCTACCAGCGGTGGTTTGTTTGCCGGATCAAGAGCTACCAACTCTTTTTCCGAAGGTAACTGGCT
TCAGCAGAGCGCAGATACCAAATACTGTTCTTCTAGTGTAGCCGTAGTTAGGCCACCACTTCAAGAACTC
TGTAGCACCGCCTACATACCTCGCTCTGCTAATCCTGTTACCAGTGGCTGCTGCCAGTGGCGATAAGTCG
TGTCTTACCGGGTTGGACTCAAGACGATAGTTACCGGATAAGGCGCAGCGGTCGGGCTGAACGGGGGGTT
CGTGCACACAGCCCAGCTTGGAGCGAACGACCTACACCGAACTGAGATACCTACAGCGTGAGCTATGAGA
AAGCGCCACGCTTCCCGAAGGGAGAAAGGCGGACAGGTATCCGGTAAGCGGCAGGGTCGGAACAGGAGAG
CGCACGAGGGAGCTTCCAGGGGGAAACGCCTGGTATCTTTATAGTCCTGTCGGGTTTCGCCACCTCTGAC
TTGAGCGTCGATTTTTGTGATGCTCGTCAGGGGGGCGGAGCCTATGGAAAAACGCCAGCAACGCGGCCTT
TTTACGGTTCCTGGCCTTTTGCTGGCCTTTTGCTCACATGTTCTTTCCTGCGTTATCCCCTGATTCTGTG
GATAACCGTATTACCGCCTTTGAGTGAGCTGATACCGCTCGCCGCAGCCGAACGACCGAGCGCAGCGAGT
CAGTGAGCGAGGAAGCGGAAGAGCGCCCAATACGCAAACCGCCTCTCCCCGCGCGTTGGCCGATTCATTA
ATGCAGCTGGCACGACAGGTTTCCCGACTGGAAAGCGGGCAGTGAGCGCAACGCAATTAATACGCGTACC
GCTAGCCAGGAAGAGTTTGTAGAAACGCAAAAAGGCCATCCGTCAGGATGGCCTTCTGCTTAGTTTGATG
CCTGGCAGTTTATGGCGGGCGTCCTGCCCGCCACCCTCCGGGCCGTTGCTTCACAACGTTCAAATCCGCT
CCCGGCGGATTTGTCCTACTCAGGAGAGCGTTCACCGACAAACAACAGATAAAACGAAAGGCCCAGTCTT
CCGACTGAGCCTTTCGTTTTATTTGATGCCTGGCAGTTCCCTACTCTCGCGTTAACGCTAGCATGGATGT
TTTCCCAGTCACGACGTTGTAAAACGACGGCCAGTCTTAAGCTCGGGCCCCAAATAATGATTTTATTTTG
ACTGATAGTGACCTGTTCGTTGCAACAAATTGATGAGCAATGCTTTTTTATAATGCCAACTTTGTACAAA
AAAGTTGGCACCATGACTGAGTACAAACTGGTGGTGGTTGGAGCAGGTGGTGTTGGGAAAAGCGCACTGA
CAATCCAGCTAATCCAGAACCACTTTGTAGATGAATATGATCCCACCATAGAGGATTCTTACAGAAAACA
AGTGGTTATAGATGGTGAAACCTGTTTGTTGGACATACTGGATACAGCTGGACACGAAGAGTACAGTGCC
ATGAGAGACCAATACATGAGGACAGGCGAAGGCTTCCTCTGTGTATTTGCCATCAATAATAGCAAGTCAT
TTGCGGATATTAACCTCTACAGGGAGCAGATTAAGCGAGTAAAAGACTCGGATGATGTACCTATGGTGCT
AGTGGGAAACAAGTGTGATTTGCCAACAAGGACAGTTGATACAAAACAAGCCCACGAACTGGCCAAGAGT
TACGGGATTCCATTCATTGAAACCTCAGCCAAGACCAGACAGGGTGTTGAAGATGCTTTTTACACACTGG
TAAGAGAAATACGCCAGTACCGAATGAAAAAACTCAACAGCAGTGATGATGGGACTCAGGGTTGTATGGG
ATTGCCATGTGTGGTGATGTAATTGCCAACTTTCTTGTACAAAGTTGTCATTATAAGAAAGCATTGCTTA
TCAATTTGTTGCAACGAACAGGTCACTATCAGTCAAAATAAAATCATTATTTGCCATCCAGCTGATATCC
CCTATAGTGAGTCGTATTACATGGTCATAGCTGTTTCCTGGCAGCTCTGGCCCGTGTCTCAAAATCTCTG
ATGTTACATTGCACAAGATAAAAATATATCATCATGCCTCCTCTAGACCAGCCAGGACAGAAATGCCTCG
ACTTCGCTGCTACCCAAGGTTGCCGGGTGACGCACACCGTGGAAACGGATGAAGGCACGAACCCAGTGGA
CATAAGCCTGTTCGGTTCGTAAGCTGTAATGCAAGTAGCGTATGCGCTCACGCAACTGGTCCAGAACCTT
GACCGAACGCAGCGGTGGTAACGGCGCAGTGGCGGTTTTCATGGCTTGTTATGACTGTTTTTTTGGGGTA
CAGTCTATGCCTCGGGCATCCAAGCAGCAAGCGCGTTACGCCGTGGGTCGATGTTTGATGTTATGGAGCA
GCAACGATGTTACGCAGCAGGGCAGTCGCCCTAAAACAAAGTTAAACATTATGAGGGAAGCGGTGATCGC
CGAAGTATCGACTCAACTATCAGAGGTAGTTGGCGTCATCGAGCGCCATCTCGAACCGACGTTGCTGGCC
GTACATTTGTACGGCTCCGCAGTGGATGGCGGCCTGAAGCCACACAGTGATATTGATTTGCTGGTTACGG
TGACCGTAAGGCTTGATGAAACAACGCGGCGAGCTTTGATCAACGACCTTTTGGAAACTTCGGCTTCCCC
TGGAGAGAGCGAGATTCTCCGCGCTGTAGAAGTCACCATTGTTGTGCACGACGACATCATTCCGTGGCGT
TATCCAGCTAAGCGCGAACTGCAATTTGGAGAATGGCAGCGCAATGACATTCTTGCAGGTATCTTCGAGC
CAGCCACGATCGACATTGATCTGGCTATCTTGCTGACAAAAGCAAGAGAACATAGCGTTGCCTTGGTAGG
TCCAGCGGCGGAGGAACTCTTTGATCCGGTTCCTGAACAGGATCTATTTGAGGCGCTAAATGAAACCTTA
ACGCTATGGAACTCGCCGCCCGACTGGGCTGGCGATGAGCGAAATGTAGTGCTTACGTTGTCCCGCATTT
GGTACAGCGCAGTAACCGGCAAAATCGCGCCGAAGGATGTCGCTGCCGACTGGGCAATGGAGCGCCTGCC
GGCCCAGTATCAGCCCGTCATACTTGAAGCTAGACAGGCTTATCTTGGACAAGAAGAAGATCGCTTGGCC
TCGCGCGCAGATCAGTTGGAAGAATTTGTCCACTACGTGAAAGGCGAGATCACCAAGGTAGTCGGCAAAT
AACCCTCGAGCCACCCATGACCAAAATCCCTTAACGTGAGTTACGCGTCGTTCCACTGAGCGTCAGACCC
CGT
