>Addgene plasmid #81670 | pDONR223_NRAS_p.Q61H | depositor partial sequence | sequence record 154989 | Insert sequence
ATGACTGAGTACAAACTGGTGGTGGTTGGAGCAGGTGGTGTTGGGAAAAGCGCACTGACAATCCAGCTAA
TCCAGAACCACTTTGTAGATGAATATGATCCCACCATAGAGGATTCTTACAGAAAACAAGTGGTTATAGA
TGGTGAAACCTGTTTGTTGGACATACTGGATACAGCTGGACACGAAGAGTACAGTGCCATGAGAGACCAA
TACATGAGGACAGGCGAAGGCTTCCTCTGTGTATTTGCCATCAATAATAGCAAGTCATTTGCGGATATTA
ACCTCTACAGGGAGCAGATTAAGCGAGTAAAAGACTCGGATGATGTACCTATGGTGCTAGTGGGAAACAA
GTGTGATTTGCCAACAAGGACAGTTGATACAAAACAAGCCCACGAACTGGCCAAGAGTTACGGGATTCCA
TTCATTGAAACCTCAGCCAAGACCAGACAGGGTGTTGAAGATGCTTTTTACACACTGGTAAGAGAAATAC
GCCAGTACCGAATGAAAAAACTCAACAGCAGTGATGATGGGACTCAGGGTTGTATGGGATTGCCATGTGT
GGTGATG
